LOCUS       Exported 10039 bp ds-DNA circular SYN 20-AUG-2021
DEFINITION  CRISPaint frame selector +2.
ACCESSION   .
VERSION     .
KEYWORDS    pCAS9-mCherry-Frame +2
SOURCE      synthetic DNA construct
  ORGANISM  synthetic DNA construct
REFERENCE   1 (bases 1 to 10039)
  AUTHORS   Schmid-Burgk JL, Honing K, Ebert TS, Hornung V
  TITLE     CRISPaint allows modular base-specific gene tagging using a
            ligase-4-dependent mechanism.
  JOURNAL   Nat Commun. 2016 Jul 28;7:12338. doi: 10.1038/ncomms12338.
  PUBMED    27465542
REFERENCE   2 (bases 1 to 10039)
  AUTHORS   .
  TITLE     Direct Submission
  JOURNAL   Exported Aug 20, 2021 from SnapGene Server 1.1.58
            http://www.snapgene.com
FEATURES             Location/Qualifiers
     source          1..10039
                     /organism="synthetic DNA construct"
                     /mol_type="other DNA"
     LTR             8..477
                     /note="long terminal repeat from Moloney murine leukemia
                     virus"
     CDS             946..1362
                     /label=gag (truncated)
                     /note="truncated Moloney murine leukemia virus (MMLV) gag
                     gene lacking the start codon"
     primer_bind     1292..1314
                     /label=pLXSN 5'
                     /note="Murine stem cell virus, forward primer. Also called
                     MSCV"
     primer_bind     1330..1346
                     /label=pBABE 5'
                     /note="Psi packaging signal, forward primer for pBABE
                     vectors"
     promoter        1373..1613
                     /label=U6 promoter
                     /note="RNA polymerase III promoter for human U6 snRNA"
     primer_bind     1373..1393
                     /label=hU6-F
                     /note="Human U6 promoter, forward primer"
     primer_bind     1544..1563
                     /label=LKO.1 5'
                     /note="Human U6 promoter, forward primer"
     misc_RNA        1642..1717
                     /label=gRNA scaffold
                     /note="guide RNA scaffold for the Streptococcus pyogenes
                     CRISPR/Cas9 system"
     enhancer        1758..2137
                     /label=CMV enhancer
                     /note="human cytomegalovirus immediate early enhancer"
     promoter        2138..2341
                     /label=CMV promoter
                     /note="human cytomegalovirus (CMV) immediate early
                     promoter"
     primer_bind     2292..2312
                     /label=CMV-F
                     /note="Human CMV immediate early promoter, forward primer"
     regulatory      2402..2411
                     /regulatory_class="other"
                     /note="vertebrate consensus sequence for strong initiation
                     of translation (Kozak, 1987)"
     CDS             2411..2434
                     /codon_start=1
                     /product="FLAG(R) epitope tag, followed by an enterokinase
                     cleavage site"
                     /label=FLAG
                     /translation="DYKDDDDK"
     CDS             2435..3139
                     /codon_start=1
                     /product="monomeric derivative of DsRed fluorescent protein
                     (Shaner et al., 2004)"
                     /label=mCherry
                     /note="mammalian codon-optimized"
                     /translation="VSKGEEDNMAIIKEFMRFKVHMEGSVNGHEFEIEGEGEGRPYEGT
                     QTAKLKVTKGGPLPFAWDILSPQFMYGSKAYVKHPADIPDYLKLSFPEGFKWERVMNFE
                     DGGVVTVTQDSSLQDGEFIYKVKLRGTNFPSDGPVMQKKTMGWEASSERMYPEDGALKG
                     EIKQRLKLKDGGHYDAEVKTTYKAKKPVQLPGAYNVNIKLDITSHNEDYTIVEQYERAE
                     GRHSTGGMDELYK"
     primer_bind     complement(2577..2595)
                     /label=mCherry-R
                     /note="mCherry, reverse primer"
     primer_bind     2845..2864
                     /label=mCherry-F
                     /note="mCherry, forward primer"
     CDS             3164..3217
                     /codon_start=1
                     /product="2A peptide from Thosea asigna virus capsid
                     protein"
                     /label=T2A
                     /note="Eukaryotic ribosomes fail to insert a peptide bond
                     between the Gly and Pro residues, yielding separate
                     polypeptides."
                     /translation="EGRGSLLTCGDVEENPGP"
     CDS             3218..7321
                     /codon_start=1
                     /product="Cas9 (Csn1) endonuclease from the Streptococcus
                     pyogenes Type II CRISPR/Cas system"
                     /label=Cas9
                     /note="generates RNA-guided double strand breaks in DNA"
                     /translation="MDKKYSIGLDIGTNSVGWAVITDEYKVPSKKFKVLGNTDRHSIKK
                     NLIGALLFDSGETAEATRLKRTARRRYTRRKNRICYLQEIFSNEMAKVDDSFFHRLEES
                     FLVEEDKKHERHPIFGNIVDEVAYHEKYPTIYHLRKKLVDSTDKADLRLIYLALAHMIK
                     FRGHFLIEGDLNPDNSDVDKLFIQLVQTYNQLFEENPINASGVDAKAILSARLSKSRRL
                     ENLIAQLPGEKKNGLFGNLIALSLGLTPNFKSNFDLAEDAKLQLSKDTYDDDLDNLLAQ
                     IGDQYADLFLAAKNLSDAILLSDILRVNTEITKAPLSASMIKRYDEHHQDLTLLKALVR
                     QQLPEKYKEIFFDQSKNGYAGYIDGGASQEEFYKFIKPILEKMDGTEELLVKLNREDLL
                     RKQRTFDNGSIPHQIHLGELHAILRRQEDFYPFLKDNREKIEKILTFRIPYYVGPLARG
                     NSRFAWMTRKSEETITPWNFEEVVDKGASAQSFIERMTNFDKNLPNEKVLPKHSLLYEY
                     FTVYNELTKVKYVTEGMRKPAFLSGEQKKAIVDLLFKTNRKVTVKQLKEDYFKKIECFD
                     SVEISGVEDRFNASLGTYHDLLKIIKDKDFLDNEENEDILEDIVLTLTLFEDREMIEER
                     LKTYAHLFDDKVMKQLKRRRYTGWGRLSRKLINGIRDKQSGKTILDFLKSDGFANRNFM
                     QLIHDDSLTFKEDIQKAQVSGQGDSLHEHIANLAGSPAIKKGILQTVKVVDELVKVMGR
                     HKPENIVIEMARENQTTQKGQKNSRERMKRIEEGIKELGSQILKEHPVENTQLQNEKLY
                     LYYLQNGRDMYVDQELDINRLSDYDVDHIVPQSFLKDDSIDNKVLTRSDKNRGKSDNVP
                     SEEVVKKMKNYWRQLLNAKLITQRKFDNLTKAERGGLSELDKAGFIKRQLVETRQITKH
                     VAQILDSRMNTKYDENDKLIREVKVITLKSKLVSDFRKDFQFYKVREINNYHHAHDAYL
                     NAVVGTALIKKYPKLESEFVYGDYKVYDVRKMIAKSEQEIGKATAKYFFYSNIMNFFKT
                     EITLANGEIRKRPLIETNGETGEIVWDKGRDFATVRKVLSMPQVNIVKKTEVQTGGFSK
                     ESILPKRNSDKLIARKKDWDPKKYGGFDSPTVAYSVLVVAKVEKGKSKKLKSVKELLGI
                     TIMERSSFEKNPIDFLEAKGYKEVKKDLIIKLPKYSLFELENGRKRMLASAGELQKGNE
                     LALPSKYVNFLYLASHYEKLKGSPEDNEQKQLFVEQHKHYLDEIIEQISEFSKRVILAD
                     ANLDKVLSAYNKHRDKPIREQAENIIHLFTLTNLGAPAAFKYFDTTIDRKRYTSTKEVL
                     DATLIHQSITGLYETRIDLSQLGGD"
     CDS             7334..7354
                     /codon_start=1
                     /product="nuclear localization signal of SV40 (simian virus
                     40) large T antigen"
                     /label=SV40 NLS
                     /translation="PKKKRKV"
     LTR             7533..8002
                     /note="long terminal repeat from Moloney murine leukemia
                     virus"
     primer_bind     complement(8132..8149)
                     /label=L4440
                     /note="L4440 vector, forward primer"
     rep_origin      complement(8303..8891)
                     /direction=LEFT
                     /label=ori
                     /note="high-copy-number ColE1/pMB1/pBR322/pUC origin of
                     replication"
     primer_bind     complement(8383..8402)
                     /label=pBR322ori-F
                     /note="pBR322 origin, forward primer"
     CDS             complement(9051..9911)
                     /codon_start=1
                     /gene="bla"
                     /product="beta-lactamase"
                     /label=AmpR
                     /note="confers resistance to ampicillin, carbenicillin, and
                     related antibiotics"
                     /translation="MSIQHFRVALIPFFAAFCLPVFAHPETLVKVKDAEDQLGARVGYI
                     ELDLNSGKILESFRPEERFPMMSTFKVLLCGAVLSRIDAGQEQLGRRIHYSQNDLVEYS
                     PVTEKHLTDGMTVRELCSAAITMSDNTAANLLLTTIGGPKELTAFLHNMGDHVTRLDRW
                     EPELNEAIPNDERDTTMPVAMATTLRKLLTGELLTLASRQQLIDWMEADKVAGPLLRSA
                     LPAGWFIADKSGAGERGSRGIIAALGPDGKPSRIVVIYTTGSQATMDERNRQIAEIGAS
                     LIKHW"
     primer_bind     9674..9693
                     /label=Amp-R
                     /note="Ampicillin resistance gene, reverse primer"
     promoter        complement(9912..10016)
                     /gene="bla"
                     /label=AmpR promoter
ORIGIN
        1 ctgcagcctg aatatgggcc aaacaggata tctgtggtaa gcagttcctg ccccggctca
       61 gggccaagaa cagatggaac agctgaatat gggccaaaca ggatatctgt ggtaagcagt
      121 tcctgccccg gctcagggcc aagaacagat ggtccccaga tgcggtccag ccctcagcag
      181 tttctagaga accatcagat gtttccaggg tgccccaagg acctgaaatg accctgtgcc
      241 ttatttgaac taaccaatca gttcgcttct cgcttctgtt cgcgcgcttc tgctccccga
      301 gctcaataaa agagcccaca acccctcact cggggcgcca gtcctccgat tgactgagtc
      361 gcccgggtac ccgtgtatcc aataaaccct cttgcagttg catccgactt gtggtctcgc
      421 tgttccttgg gagggtctcc tctgagtgat tgactacccg tcagcggggg tctttcattt
      481 gggggctcgt ccgggatcgg gagacccctg cccagggacc accgacccac caccgggagg
      541 caagctggcc agcaacttat ctgtgtctgt ccgattgtct agtgtctatg actgatttta
      601 tgcgcctgcg tcggtactag ctagttagct aactagctct gtatctggcg gacccgtggt
      661 ggaactgacg agttctgaac acccggccgc aaccctggga gacgtcccag ggactttggg
      721 ggccgttttt gtggcccgac ctgaggaagg gagtcgatgt ggaatccgac cccgtcagga
      781 tatgtggttc tggtaggaga cgagaaccta aaacagttcc cgcctccgtc tgaatttttg
      841 ctttcggttt ggaaccgaag ccgcgcgtct tgtctgctgc agcgctgcag catcgttctg
      901 tgttgtctct gtctgactgt gtttctgtat ttgtctgaaa attagggcca gactgttacc
      961 actcccttaa gtttgacctt aggtcactgg aaagatgtcg agcggatcgc tcacaaccag
     1021 tcggtagatg tcaagaagag acgttgggtt accttctgct ctgcagaatg gccaaccttt
     1081 aacgtcggat ggccgcgaga cggcaccttt aaccgagacc tcatcaccca ggttaagatc
     1141 aaggtctttt cacctggccc gcatggacac ccagaccagg tcccctacat cgtgacctgg
     1201 gaagccttgg cttttgaccc ccctccctgg gtcaagccct ttgtacaccc taagcctccg
     1261 cctcctcttc ctccatccgc cccgtctctc ccccttgaac ctcctcgttc gaccccgcct
     1321 cgatcctccc tttatccagc cctcactcct tctctaggcg ccggccggat ccgagggcct
     1381 atttcccatg attccttcat atttgcatat acgatacaag gctgttagag agataattgg
     1441 aattaatttg actgtaaaca caaagatatt agtacaaaat acgtgacgta gaaagtaata
     1501 atttcttggg tagtttgcag ttttaaaatt atgttttaaa atggactatc atatgcttac
     1561 cgtaacttga aagtatttcg atttcttggc tttatatatc ttgtggaaag gacgaaacac
     1621 cgggccagta cccaaaaagc ggttttagag ctagaaatag caagttaaaa taaggctagt
     1681 ccgttatcaa cttgaaaaag tggcaccgag tcggtgcttt ttttcgaatt ccgatgtacg
     1741 ggccagatat acgcgttgac attgattatt gtctagttat taatagtaat caattacggg
     1801 gtcattagtt catagcccat atatggagtt ccgcgttaca taacttacgg taaatggccc
     1861 gcctggctga ccgcccaacg acccccgccc attgacgtca ataatgacgt atgttcccat
     1921 agtaacgcca atagggactt tccattgacg tcaatgggtg gagtatttac ggtaaactgc
     1981 ccacttggca gtacatcaag tgtatcatat gccaagtacg ccccctattg acgtcaatga
     2041 cggtaaatgg cccgcctggc attatgccca gtacatgacc ttatgggact ttcctacttg
     2101 gcagtacatc tacgtattag tcatcgctat taccatggtg atgcggtttt ggcagtacat
     2161 caatgggcgt ggatagcggt ttgactcacg gggatttcca agtctccacc ccattgacgt
     2221 caatgggagt ttgttttggc accaaaatca acgggacttt ccaaaatgtc gtaacaactc
     2281 cgccccattg acgcaaatgg gcggtaggcg tgtacggtgg gaggtctata taagcagagc
     2341 tctctggcta actagagaac ccactgctta ctggcttatc gaaattaagc ttccgcgtac
     2401 ggccaccatg gattataagg atgacgacga taaggtgagc aagggcgagg aggataacat
     2461 ggccatcatc aaggagttca tgcgcttcaa ggtgcacatg gagggctccg tgaacggcca
     2521 cgagttcgag atcgagggcg agggcgaggg ccgcccctac gagggcaccc agaccgccaa
     2581 gctgaaggtg accaagggtg gccccctgcc cttcgcctgg gacatcctgt cccctcagtt
     2641 catgtacggc tccaaggcct acgtgaagca ccccgccgac atccccgact acttgaagct
     2701 gtccttcccc gagggcttca agtgggagcg cgtgatgaac ttcgaggacg gcggcgtggt
     2761 gaccgtgacc caggactcct ccctgcagga cggcgagttc atctacaagg tgaagctgcg
     2821 cggcaccaac ttcccctccg acggccccgt aatgcagaag aagaccatgg gctgggaggc
     2881 ctcctccgag cggatgtacc ccgaggacgg cgccctgaag ggcgagatca agcagaggct
     2941 gaagctgaag gacggcggcc actacgacgc tgaggtcaag accacctaca aggccaagaa
     3001 gcccgtgcag ctgcccggcg cctacaacgt caacatcaag ttggacatca cctcccacaa
     3061 cgaggactac accatcgtgg aacagtacga acgcgccgag ggccgccact ccaccggcgg
     3121 catggacgag ctgtacaagg tcgctaccat cgagggatcc ggagagggca gaggaagtct
     3181 gctaacatgc ggtgacgtcg aggagaatcc tggcccaatg gacaagaagt acagcatcgg
     3241 cctggacatc ggcaccaaca gcgtgggctg ggccgtgatc accgacgagt acaaggtgcc
     3301 cagcaagaag ttcaaggtgc tgggcaacac cgaccgccac agcatcaaga agaacctgat
     3361 cggcgccctg ctgttcgaca gcggcgagac cgccgaggcc acccgcctga agcgcaccgc
     3421 ccgccgccgc tacacccgcc gcaagaaccg catctgctac ctgcaggaga tcttcagcaa
     3481 cgagatggcc aaggtggacg acagcttctt ccaccgcctg gaggagagct tcctggtgga
     3541 ggaggacaag aagcacgagc gccaccccat cttcggcaac atcgtggacg aggtggccta
     3601 ccacgagaag taccccacca tctaccacct gcgcaagaag ctggtggaca gcaccgacaa
     3661 ggccgacctg cgcctgatct acctggccct ggcccacatg atcaagttcc gcggccactt
     3721 cctgatcgag ggcgacctga accccgacaa cagcgacgtg gacaagctgt tcatccagct
     3781 ggtgcagacc tacaaccagc tgttcgagga gaaccccatc aacgccagcg gcgtggacgc
     3841 caaggccatc ctgagcgccc gcctgagcaa gagccgccgc ctggagaacc tgatcgccca
     3901 gctgcccggc gagaagaaga acggcctgtt cggcaacctg atcgccctga gcctgggcct
     3961 gacccccaac ttcaagagca acttcgacct ggccgaggac gccaagctgc agctgagcaa
     4021 ggacacctac gacgacgacc tggacaacct gctggcccag atcggcgacc agtacgccga
     4081 cctgttcctg gccgccaaga acctgagcga cgccatcctg ctgagcgaca tcctgcgcgt
     4141 gaacaccgag atcaccaagg cccccctgag cgccagcatg atcaagcgct acgacgagca
     4201 ccaccaggac ctgaccctgc tgaaggccct ggtgcgccag cagctgcccg agaagtacaa
     4261 ggagatcttc ttcgaccaga gcaagaacgg ctacgccggc tacatcgacg gcggcgccag
     4321 ccaggaggag ttctacaagt tcatcaagcc catcctggag aagatggacg gcaccgagga
     4381 gctgctggtg aagctgaacc gcgaggacct gctgcgcaag cagcgcacct tcgacaacgg
     4441 cagcatcccc caccagatcc acctgggcga gctgcacgcc atcctgcgcc gccaggagga
     4501 cttctacccc ttcctgaagg acaaccgcga gaagatcgag aagatcctga ccttccgcat
     4561 cccctactac gtcggccccc tggcccgcgg caacagccgc ttcgcctgga tgacccgcaa
     4621 gagcgaggag accatcaccc cctggaactt cgaggaggtg gtggacaagg gcgccagcgc
     4681 ccagagcttc atcgagcgca tgaccaactt cgacaagaac ctgcccaacg agaaggtgct
     4741 gcccaagcac agcctgctgt acgagtactt caccgtgtac aacgagctga ccaaggtgaa
     4801 gtacgtgacc gagggcatgc gcaagcccgc cttcctgagc ggcgagcaga agaaggccat
     4861 cgtggacctg ctgttcaaga ccaaccgcaa ggtgaccgtg aagcagctga aggaggacta
     4921 cttcaagaag atcgagtgct tcgacagcgt ggagatcagc ggcgtggagg accgcttcaa
     4981 cgccagcctg ggcacctacc acgacctgct gaagatcatc aaggacaagg acttcctgga
     5041 caacgaggag aacgaggaca tcctggagga catcgtgctg accctgaccc tgttcgagga
     5101 ccgcgagatg atcgaggagc gcctgaagac ctacgcccac ctgttcgacg acaaggtgat
     5161 gaagcagctg aagcgccgcc gctacaccgg ctggggccgc ctgagccgca agctgatcaa
     5221 cggcatccgc gacaagcaga gcggcaagac catcctggac ttcctgaaga gcgacggctt
     5281 cgccaaccgc aacttcatgc agctgatcca cgacgacagc ctgaccttca aggaggacat
     5341 ccagaaggcc caggtgagcg gccagggcga cagcctgcac gagcacatcg ccaacctggc
     5401 cggcagcccc gccatcaaga agggcatcct gcagaccgtg aaggtggtgg acgagctggt
     5461 gaaggtgatg ggccgccaca agcccgagaa catcgtgatc gagatggccc gcgagaacca
     5521 gaccacccag aagggccaga agaacagccg cgagcgcatg aagcgcatcg aggagggcat
     5581 caaggagctg ggcagccaga tcctgaagga gcaccccgtg gagaacaccc agctgcagaa
     5641 cgagaagctg tacctgtact acctgcagaa cggccgcgac atgtacgtgg accaggagct
     5701 ggacatcaac cgcctgagcg actacgacgt ggaccacatc gtgccccaga gcttcctgaa
     5761 ggacgacagc atcgacaaca aggtgctgac ccgcagcgac aagaaccgcg gcaagagcga
     5821 caacgtgccc agcgaggagg tggtgaagaa gatgaagaac tactggcgcc agctgctgaa
     5881 cgccaagctg atcacccagc gcaagttcga caacctgacc aaggccgagc gcggcggcct
     5941 gagcgagctg gacaaggccg gcttcatcaa gcgccagctg gtggagaccc gccagatcac
     6001 caagcacgtg gcccagatcc tggacagccg catgaacacc aagtacgacg agaacgacaa
     6061 gctgatccgc gaggtgaagg tgatcaccct gaagagcaag ctggtgagcg acttccgcaa
     6121 ggacttccag ttctacaagg tgcgcgagat caacaactac caccacgccc acgacgccta
     6181 cctgaacgcc gtggtgggca ccgccctgat caagaagtac cccaagctgg agagcgagtt
     6241 cgtgtacggc gactacaagg tgtacgacgt gcgcaagatg atcgccaaga gcgagcagga
     6301 gatcggcaag gccaccgcca agtacttctt ctacagcaac atcatgaact tcttcaagac
     6361 cgagatcacc ctggccaacg gcgagatccg caagcgcccc ctgatcgaga ccaacggcga
     6421 gaccggcgag atcgtgtggg acaagggccg cgacttcgcc accgtgcgca aggtgctgag
     6481 catgccccag gtgaacatcg tgaagaagac cgaggtgcag accggcggct tcagcaagga
     6541 gagcatcctg cccaagcgca acagcgacaa gctgatcgcc cgcaagaagg actgggaccc
     6601 caagaagtac ggcggcttcg acagccccac cgtggcctac agcgtgctgg tggtggccaa
     6661 ggtggagaag ggcaagagca agaagctgaa gagcgtgaag gagctgctgg gcatcaccat
     6721 catggagcgc agcagcttcg agaagaaccc catcgacttc ctggaggcca agggctacaa
     6781 ggaggtgaag aaggacctga tcatcaagct gcccaagtac agcctgttcg agctggagaa
     6841 cggccgcaag cgcatgctgg ccagcgccgg cgagctgcag aagggcaacg agctggccct
     6901 gcccagcaag tacgtgaact tcctgtacct ggccagccac tacgagaagc tgaagggcag
     6961 ccccgaggac aacgagcaga agcagctgtt cgtggagcag cacaagcact acctggacga
     7021 gatcatcgag cagatcagcg agttcagcaa gcgcgtgatc ctggccgacg ccaacctgga
     7081 caaggtgctg agcgcctaca acaagcaccg cgacaagccc atccgcgagc aggccgagaa
     7141 catcatccac ctgttcaccc tgaccaacct gggcgccccc gccgccttca agtacttcga
     7201 caccaccatc gaccgcaagc gctacaccag caccaaggag gtgctggacg ccaccctgat
     7261 ccaccagagc atcaccggcc tgtacgagac ccgcatcgac ctgagccagc tgggcggcga
     7321 cagccgcgcc gaccccaaga agaagcgcaa ggtgtgagcg gccgcatcga taaaataaaa
     7381 gattttattt agtctccaga aaaagggggg aatgaaagac cccacctgta ggtttggcaa
     7441 gctagcttaa gtaacgccat tttgcaaggc atggaaaaat acataactga gaatagagaa
     7501 gttcagatca aggtcaggaa cagatggaac agctgaatat gggccaaaca ggatatctgt
     7561 ggtaagcagt tcctgccccg gctcagggcc aagaacagat ggaacagctg aatatgggcc
     7621 aaacaggata tctgtggtaa gcagttcctg ccccggctca gggccaagaa cagatggtcc
     7681 ccagatgcgg tccagccctc agcagtttct agagaaccat cagatgtttc cagggtgccc
     7741 caaggacctg aaatgaccct gtgccttatt tgaactaacc aatcagttcg cttctcgctt
     7801 ctgttcgcgc gcttctgctc cccgagctca ataaaagagc ccacaacccc tcactcgggg
     7861 cgccagtcct ccgattgact gagtcgcccg ggtacccgtg tatccaataa accctcttgc
     7921 agttgcatcc gacttgtggt ctcgctgttc cttgggaggg tctcctctga gtgattgact
     7981 acccgtcagc gggggtcttt cacatgcagc atgtatcaaa attaatttgg ttttttttct
     8041 taagtattta cattaaatgg ccatagttgc attaatgaat cggccaacgc gcggggagag
     8101 gcggtttgcg tattgggcgc tcttccgctt cctcgctcac tgactcgctg cgctcggtcg
     8161 ttcggctgcg gcgagcggta tcagctcact caaaggcggt aatacggtta tccacagaat
     8221 caggggataa cgcaggaaag aacatgtgag caaaaggcca gcaaaaggcc aggaaccgta
     8281 aaaaggccgc gttgctggcg tttttccata ggctccgccc ccctgacgag catcacaaaa
     8341 atcgacgctc aagtcagagg tggcgaaacc cgacaggact ataaagatac caggcgtttc
     8401 cccctggaag ctccctcgtg cgctctcctg ttccgaccct gccgcttacc ggatacctgt
     8461 ccgcctttct cccttcggga agcgtggcgc tttctcatag ctcacgctgt aggtatctca
     8521 gttcggtgta ggtcgttcgc tccaagctgg gctgtgtgca cgaacccccc gttcagcccg
     8581 accgctgcgc cttatccggt aactatcgtc ttgagtccaa cccggtaaga cacgacttat
     8641 cgccactggc agcagccact ggtaacagga ttagcagagc gaggtatgta ggcggtgcta
     8701 cagagttctt gaagtggtgg cctaactacg gctacactag aagaacagta tttggtatct
     8761 gcgctctgct gaagccagtt accttcggaa aaagagttgg tagctcttga tccggcaaac
     8821 aaaccaccgc tggtagcggt ggtttttttg tttgcaagca gcagattacg cgcagaaaaa
     8881 aaggatctca agaagatcct ttgatctttt ctacggggtc tgacgctcag tggaacgaaa
     8941 actcacgtta agggattttg gtcatgagat tatcaaaaag gatcttcacc tagatccttt
     9001 tgcggccgca aatcaatcta aagtatatat gagtaaactt ggtctgacag ttaccaatgc
     9061 ttaatcagtg aggcacctat ctcagcgatc tgtctatttc gttcatccat agttgcctga
     9121 ctccccgtcg tgtagataac tacgatacgg gagggcttac catctggccc cagtgctgca
     9181 atgataccgc gagacccacg ctcaccggct ccagatttat cagcaataaa ccagccagcc
     9241 ggaagggccg agcgcagaag tggtcctgca actttatccg cctccatcca gtctattaat
     9301 tgttgccggg aagctagagt aagtagttcg ccagttaata gtttgcgcaa cgttgttgcc
     9361 attgctacag gcatcgtggt gtcacgctcg tcgtttggta tggcttcatt cagctccggt
     9421 tcccaacgat caaggcgagt tacatgatcc cccatgttgt gcaaaaaagc ggttagctcc
     9481 ttcggtcctc cgatcgttgt cagaagtaag ttggccgcag tgttatcact catggttatg
     9541 gcagcactgc ataattctct tactgtcatg ccatccgtaa gatgcttttc tgtgactggt
     9601 gagtactcaa ccaagtcatt ctgagaatag tgtatgcggc gaccgagttg ctcttgcccg
     9661 gcgtcaatac gggataatac cgcgccacat agcagaactt taaaagtgct catcattgga
     9721 aaacgttctt cggggcgaaa actctcaagg atcttaccgc tgttgagatc cagttcgatg
     9781 taacccactc gtgcacccaa ctgatcttca gcatctttta ctttcaccag cgtttctggg
     9841 tgagcaaaaa caggaaggca aaatgccgca aaaaagggaa taagggcgac acggaaatgt
     9901 tgaatactca tactcttcct ttttcaatat tattgaagca tttatcaggg ttattgtctc
     9961 atgagcggat acatatttga atgtatttag aaaaataaac aaataggggt tccgcgcaca
    10021 tttccccgaa aagtgccac
//
