[The description below was written by a language model from this plasmid's Addgene catalogue record and the feature table of its GenBank file.]
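Description:
pCAS9-mCherry-Frame +2 is a roughly 10 kb all-in-one mammalian CRISPR/Cas9 expression plasmid built on the pCAS9-mCherry backbone. It serves as the "+2" frame selector of the CRISPaint gene-tagging system. It is maintained in E. coli through a high-copy ColE1/pUC-type origin and selected with ampicillin via the beta-lactamase (AmpR) gene. The expression cassettes sit between two Moloney murine leukemia virus long terminal repeats, next to a truncated gag segment. The vector skeleton is therefore gammaretroviral in origin, although the record does not say whether it is meant to be packaged into virus or simply transfected.

The payload consists of two transcription units. A human U6 RNA polymerase III promoter drives a single guide RNA, made up of the "frame +2" spacer fused to the Streptococcus pyogenes gRNA scaffold. Downstream, the CMV enhancer/promoter and a Kozak sequence drive a single open reading frame encoding FLAG-tagged, mammalian codon-optimized mCherry, a T2A peptide, and S. pyogenes Cas9 with a C-terminal SV40 nuclear localization signal. Ribosome skipping at T2A yields separate mCherry and Cas9 proteins, so red fluorescence marks cells that express the nuclease and can be used to identify or enrich them.

The record gives the purpose only as a CRISPaint frame selector, and the associated publication title describes modular, base-specific gene tagging through a ligase-4-dependent mechanism. The name suggests that the guide determines the reading frame in which a tag is joined to the targeted gene, with this version giving the +2 frame. The record does not state the guide's target.
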