Addgene plasmid #66941: pCAS9-mCherry-Frame +2
Purpose: CRISPaint frame selector +2
Depositing lab: Veit Hornung. Depositing organization: Universitaetsklinikum Bonn. Publication: CRISPaint allows modular base-specific gene tagging using a ligase-4-dependent mechanism. Schmid-Burgk JL, Honing K, Ebert TS, Hornung V. Nat Commun. 2016 Jul 28;7:12338. doi: 10.1038/ncomms12338. PubMed 27465542.
Backbone
  Vector backbone: pCAS9-mCherry
  Backbone manufacturer: Hornung Lab
Growth in bacteria
  Bacterial resistance: Ampicillin, 100 μg/mL
  Growth temperature: 30°C
  Growth strain: DH10B
  Copy number: High Copy
Gene/Insert
  Gene/Insert name: gRNA frame +2
  gRNA/shRNA sequence: GGGCCAGTACCCAAAAAGCG
Terms and licenses: Academic/Nonprofit Terms; Industry Terms: Not Available to Industry
Depositor comments: please check ip situation sequence with: tacgatacaaggctgttagagag
How to cite: pCAS9-mCherry-Frame +2 was a gift from Veit Hornung (Addgene plasmid # 66941 ; http://n2t.net/addgene:66941 ; RRID:Addgene_66941)
