>Addgene plasmid #66941 | pCAS9-mCherry-Frame +2 | addgene partial sequence | sequence record 122902 | mCherry-F 5'-ccccgtaatgcagaagaaga-3'
ATGTACCCCGAGGACGGCGCCCTGAAGGGCGAGATCAAGCAGAGGCTGAAGCTGAAGGACGGCGGCCACT
ACGACGCTGAGGTCAAGACCACCTACAAGGCCAAGAAGCCCGTGCAGCTGCCCGGCGCCTACAACGTCAA
CATCAAGTTGGACATCACCTCCCACAACGAGGACTACACCATCGTGGAACAGTACGAACGCGCCGAGGGC
CGCCACTCCACCGGCGGCATGGACGAGCTGTACAAGGTCGCTACCATCGAGGGATCCGGAGAGGGCAGAG
GAAGTCTGCTAACATGCGGTGACGTCGAGGAGAATCCTGGCCCAATGGACAAGAAGTACAGCATCGGCCT
GGACATCGGCACCAACAGCGTGGGCTGGGCCGTGATCACCGACGAGTACAAGGTGCCCAGCAAGAAGTTC
AAGGTGCTGGGCAACACCGACCGCCACAGCATCAAGAAGAACCTGATCGGCGCCCTGCTGTTCGACAGCG
GCGAGACCGCCGAGGCCACCCGCCTGAAGCGCACCGCCCGCCGCCGCTACACCCGCCGCAAGAACCGCAT
CTGCTACCTGCAGGAGATCTTCAGCAACGAGATGGCCAAGGTGGACGACAGCTTCTTCCACCGCCTGGAG
GAGAGCTTCCTGGTGGAGGAGGACAAGAAGCACGAGCGCCACCCCATCTTCGGCAACATCGTGGACGAGG
TGGCCTACCACGAGAAGTACCCCACCATCTACCACCTGCGCAAGAAGCTGGTGGACAGCACCGACAAGGC
CGACCTGCGCCTGATCTACCTGGCCCTGGCCCACATGATCAAGTTCCGCGGCCACTTCCTGATCGAGGGC
GACCTGAACC
