>Addgene plasmid #66941 | pCAS9-mCherry-Frame +2 | addgene partial sequence | sequence record 123821 | CAGenhancer-F 5'-GGGCGTACTTGGCATATGAT-3'
CAGTTTACCGTAATACTCCACCCATTGACGTCAATGGAAAGTCCCTATTGGCGTTACTATGGGAACATAC
GTCATTATTGACGTCAATGGGCGGGGGTCGTTGGGCGGTCAGCCAGGCGGGCCATTTACCGTAAGTTATG
TAACGCGGAACTCCATATATGGGCTATGAACTAATGACCCCGTAATTGATTACTATTAATAACTAGACAA
TAATCAATGTCAACGCGTATATCTGGCCCGTACATCGGAATTCGAAAAAAAGCACCGACTCGGTGCCACT
TTTTCAAGTTGATAACGGACTAGCCTTATTTTAACTTGCTATTTCTAGCTCTAAAACCGCTTTTTGGGTA
CTGGCCCGGTGTTTCGTCCTTTCCACAAGATATATAAAGCCAAGAAATCGAAATACTTTCAAGTTACGGT
AAGCATATGATAGTCCATTTTAAAACATAATTTTAAAACTGCAAACTACCCAAGAAATTATTACTTTCTA
CGTCACGTATTTTGTACTAATATCTTTGTGTTTACAGTCAAATTAATTCCAATTATCTCTCTAACAGCCT
TGTATCGTATATGCAAATATGAAGGAATCATGGGAAATAGGCCCTCGGATCCGGCCGGCGCCTAGAGAAG
GAGTGAGGGCTGGATAAAGGGAGGATCGAGGCGGGGTCGAACGAGGAGGTTCAAGGGGGAGAGACGGGGC
GGATGGAGGAAGAGGAGGCGGAGGCTTAGGGTGTACAAAGGGCTTGACCCAGGGAGGGGGGTCAAAAGCC
AAGGCTTCCCAGGTCACGATGTAGGGGACCTGGTCTGGGTGTCCATGCGGGCCAGGTGAAAAGACCTTGA
TCTTAACCTG
